>Addgene plasmid #187711 | pET28a(+)-NEDD4L_W3-W4-HECT_C874only | addgene full sequence | sequence record 372457 | Addgene NGS Result
[124 nt withheld, positions 1-124]
C
[91 nt withheld, positions 126-216]
A
[49 nt withheld, positions 218-266]
CCTTTGACGTTGGAGTCCACGTTCTTT
[37 nt withheld, positions 294-330]
ACCCTATCTCGGTCTATTCTTTTGATTTATAAGGGATTTTGCCGATTTCGGCCTATTGGTTAAAAAATGA
GCTGATTTAACAAAAATTTAACGCGAATTTTAACAAAATATTAACGCTTACAATTTAGGTGGCACTTTTC
GGGGAAATGTGCGCGGAACCCCTATTTGTTTATTTTTCTAAATACATTCAAATATGTATCCGCTCATGAA
TTAATTCTTAGAAAAACTCATCGAGCATCAAATGAAACTGCAATTTATTCATATCAGGATTATCAATACC
ATATTTTTGAAAAAGCCGTTTCTGTAATGAAGGAGAAAACTCACCGAGGCAGTTCCATAGGATGGCAAGA
TCCTGGTATCGGTCTGCGATTCCGACTCGTCCAACATCAATACAACCTATTAATTTCCCCTCGTCAAAAA
TAAGGTTATCAAGTGAGAAATCACCATGAGTGACGACTGAATCCGGTGAGAATGGCAAAAGTTTATGCAT
TTCTTTCCAGACTTGTTCAACAGGCCAGCCATTACGCTCGTCATCAAAATCACTCGCATCAACCAAACCG
TTATTCATTCGTGATTGCGCCTGAGCGAGACGAAATACGCGATCGCTGTTAAAAGGACAATTACAAACAG
GAATCGAATGCAACCGGCGCAGGAACACTGCCAGCGCATCAACAATATTTTCACCTGAATCAGGATATTC
TTCTAATACCTGGAATGCTGTTTTCCCGGGGATCGCAGTGGTGAGTAACCATGCATCATCAGGAGTACGG
ATAAAATGCTTGATGGTCGGAAGAGGCATAAATTCCGTCAGCCAGTTTAGTCTGACCATCTCATCTGTAA
CATCATTGGCAACGCTACCTTTGCCATGTTTCAGAAACAACTCTGGCGCATCGGGCTTCCCATACAATCG
ATAGATTGTCGCACCTGATTGCCCGACATTATCGCGAGCCCATTTATACCCATATAAATCAGCATCCATG
TTGGAATTTAATCGCGGCCTAGAGCAAGACGTTTCCCGTTGAATATGGCTCATAACACCCCTTGTATTAC
TGTTTATGTAAGCAGACAGTTTTATTGTTCATGACCAAAATCCCTTAACGTGAGTTTTCGTTCCACTGAG
CGTCAGACCCCGTAGAAAAGATCAAAGGATCTTCTTGAGATCCTTTTTTTCTGCGCGTAATCTGCTGCTT
GCAAACAAAAAAACCACCGCTACCAGCGGTGGTTTGTTTGCCGGATCAAGAGCTACCAACTCTTTTTCCG
AAGGTAACTGGCTTCAGCAGAGCGCAGATACCAAATACTGTCCTTCTAGTGTAGCCGTAGTTAGGCCACC
ACTTCAAGAACTCTGTAGCACCGCCTACATACCTCGCTCTGCTAATCCTGTTACCAGTGGCTGCTGCCAG
TGGCGATAAGTCGTGTCTTACCGGGTTGGACTCAAGACGATAGTTACCGGATAAGGCGCAGCGGTCGGGC
TGAACGGGGGGTTCGTGCACACAGCCCAGCTTGGAGCGAACGACCTACACCGAACTGAGATACCTACAGC
GTGAGCTATGAGAAAGCGCCACGCTTCCCGAAGGGAGAAAGGCGGACAGGTATCCGGTAAGCGGCAGGGT
CGGAACAGGAGAGCGCACGAGGGAGCTTCCAGGGGGAAACGCCTGGTATCTTTATAGTCCTGTCGGGTTT
CGCCACCTCTGACTTGAGCGTCGATTTTTGTGATGCTCGTCAGGGGGGCGGAGCCTATGGAAAAACGCCA
GCAACGCGGCCTTTTTACGGTTCCTGGCCTTTTGCTGGCCTTTTGCTCACATGTTCTTTCCTGCGTTATC
CCCTGATTCTGTGGATAACCGTATTACCGCCTTTGAGTGAGCTGATACCGCTCGCCGCAGCCGAACGACC
GAGCGCAGCGAGTCAGTGAGCGAGGAAGCGGAAGAGCGCCTGATGCGGTATTTTCTCCTTACGCATCTGT
GCGGTATTTCACACCGCAATGGTGCACTCTCAGTACAATCTGCTCTGATGCCGCATAGTTAAGCCAGTAT
ACACTCCGCTATCGCTACGTGACTGGGTCATGGCTGCGCCCCGACACCCGCCAACACCCGCTGACGCGCC
CTGACGGGCTTGTCTGCTCCCGGCATCCGCTTACAGACAAGCTGTGACCGTCTCCGGGAGCTGCATGTGT
CAGAGGTTTTCACCGTCATCACCGAAACGCGCGAGGCAGCTGCGGTAAAGCTCATCAGCGTGGTCGTGAA
GCGATTCACAGATGTCTGCCTGTTCATCCGCGTCCAGCTCGTTGAGTTTCTCCAGAAGCGTTAATGTCTG
GCTTCTGATAAAGCGGGCCATGTTAAGGGCGGTTTTTTCCTGTTTGGTCACTGATGCCTCCGTGTAAGGG
GGATTTCTGTTCATGGGGGTAATGATACCGATGAAACGAGAGAGGATGCTCACGATACGGGTTACTGATG
ATGAACATGCCCGGTTACTGGAACGTTGTGAGGGTAAACAACTGGCGGTATGGATGCGGCGGGACCAGAG
AAAAATCACTCAGGGTCAATGCCAGCGCTTCGTTAATACAGATGTAGGTGTTCCACAGGGTAGCCAGCAG
CATCCTGCGATGCAGATCCGGAACATAATGGTGCAGGGCGCTGACTTCCGCGTTTCCAGACTTTACGAAA
CACGGAAACCGAAGACCATTCATGTTGTTGCTCAGGTCGCAGACGTTTTGCAGCAGCAGTCGCTTCACGT
TCGCTCGCGTATCGGTGATTCATTCTGCTAACCAGTAAGGCAACCCCGCCAGCCTAGCCGGGTCCTCAAC
GACAGGAGCACGATCATGCGCACCCGTGGGGCCGCCATGCCGGCGATAATGGCCTGCTTCTCGCCGAAAC
GTTTGGTGGCGGGACCAGTGACGAAGGCTTGAGCGAGGGCGTGCAAGATTCCGAATACCGCAAGCGACAG
GCCGATCATCGTCGCGCTCCAGCGAAAGCGGTCCTCGCCGAAAATGACCCAGAGCGCTGCCGGCACCTGT
CCTACGAGTTGCATGATAAAGAAGACAGTCATAAGTGCGGCGACGATAGTCATGCCCCGCGCCCACCGGA
AGGAGCTGACTGGGTTGAAGGCTCTCAAGGGCATCGGTCGAGATCCCGGTGCCTAATGAGTGAGCTAACT
TACATTAATTGCGTTGCGCTCACTGCCCGCTTTCCAGTCGGGAAACCTGTCGTGCCAGCTGCATTAATGA
ATCGGCCAACGCGCGGGGAGAGGCGGTTTGCGTATTGGGCGCCAGGGTGGTTTTTCTTTTCACCAGTGAG
ACGGGCAACAGCTGATTGCCCTTCACCGCCTGGCCCTGAGAGAGTTGCAGCAAGCGGTCCACGCTGGTTT
GCCCCAGCAGGCGAAAATCCTGTTTGATGGTGGTTAACGGCGGGATATAACATGAGCTGTCTTCGGTATC
GTCGTATCCCACTACCGAGATATCCGCACCAACGCGCAGCCCGGACTCGGTAATGGCGCGCATTGCGCCC
AGCGCCATCTGATCGTTGGCAACCAGCATCGCAGTGGGAACGATGCCCTCATTCAGCATTTGCATGGTTT
GTTGAAAACCGGACATGGCACTCCAGTCGCCTTCCCGTTCCGCTATCGGCTGAATTTGATTGCGAGTGAG
ATATTTATGCCAGCCAGCCAGACGCAGACGCGCCGAGACAGAACTTAATGGGCCCGCTAACAGCGCGATT
TGCTGGTGACCCAATGCGACCAGATGCTCCACGCCCAGTCGCGTACCGTCTTCATGGGAGAAAATAATAC
TGTTGATGGGTGTCTGGTCAGAGACATCAAGAAATAACGCCGGAACATTAGTGCAGGCAGCTTCCACAGC
AATGGCATCCTGGTCATCCAGCGGATAGTTAATGATCAGCCCACTGACGCGTTGCGCGAGAAGATTGTGC
ACCGCCGCTTTACAGGCTTCGACGCCGCTTCGTTCTACCATCGACACCACCACGCTGGCACCCAGTTGAT
CGGCGCGAGATTTAATCGCCGCGACAATTTGCGACGGCGCGTGCAGGGCCAGACTGGAGGTGGCAACGCC
AATCAGCAACGACTGTTTGCCCGCCAGTTGTTGTGCCACGCGGTTGGGAATGTAATTCAGCTCCGCCATC
GCCGCTTCCACTTTTTCCCGCGTTTTCGCAGAAACGTGGCTGGCCTGGTTCACCACGCGGGAAACGGTCT
GATAAGAGACACCGGCATACTCTGCGACATCGTATAACGTTACTGGTTTCACATTCACCACCCTGAATTG
ACTCTCTTCCGGGCGCTATCATGCCATACCGCGAAAGGTTTTGCGCCATTCGATGGTGTCCGGGATCTCG
ACGCTCTCCCTTATGCGACTCCTGCATTAGGAAGCAGCCCAGTAGTAGGTTGAGGCCGTTGAGCACCGCC
GCCGCAAGGAATGGTGCATGCAAGGAGATGGCGCCCAACAGTCCCCCGGCCACGGGGCCTGCCACCATAC
CCACGCCGAAACAAGCGCTCATGAGCCCGAAGTGGCGAGCCCGATCTTCCCCATCGGTGATGTCGGCGAT
ATAGGCGCCAGCAACCGCACCTGTGGCGCCGGTGATGCCGGCCACGATGCGTCCGGCGTAGAGGATCGAG
ATCTCGATCCCGCGAAATTAATACGACTCACTATAGGGGAATTGTGAGCGGATAACAATTCCCCTCTAGA
AATAATTTTGTTTAACTTTAAGAAGGAGATATACCATGGGGCACCACCACCACCACCACGGCCTGGAGGT
GCTGTTCCAGGGCCCACACAAAGTCACACAGAGCTTCTTGCCACCCGGCTGGGAAATGAGGATAGCGCCA
AACGGCCGGCCCTTCTTCATTGATCATAACACAAAGACTACAACCTGGGAAGATCCACGTTTGAAATTTC
CAGTACATATGCGGTCAAAGACATCTTTAAACCCCAATGACCTTGGCCCCCTTCCTCCTGGCTGGGAAGA
AAGAATTCACTTGGATGGCCGAACGTTTTATATTGATCATAATAGCAAAATTACTCAGTGGGAAGACCCA
AGACTGCAGAACCCAGCTATTACTGGTCCGGCTGTCCCTTACTCCAGAGAATTTAAGCAGAAATATGACT
ACTTCAGGAAGAAATTAAAGAAACCTGCTGATATCCCCAATAGGTTTGAAATGAAACTTCACAGAAATAA
CATATTTGAAGAGTCCTATCGGAGAATTATGTCCGTGAAAAGACCAGATGTCCTAAAAGCTAGACTGTGG
ATTGAGTTTGAATCAGAGAAAGGTCTTGACTATGGGGGTGTGGCCAGAGAATGGTTCTTCTTACTGTCCA
AAGAGATGTTCAACCCCTACTACGGCCTCTTTGAGTACTCTGCCACGGACAACTACACCCTTCAGATCAA
CCCTAATTCAGGCCTCGCTAATGAGGATCATTTGTCCTACTTCACTTTTATTGGAAGAGTTGCTGGTCTG
GCCGTATTTCATGGGAAGCTCTTAGATGGTTTCTTCATTAGACCATTTTACAAGATGATGTTGGGAAAGC
AGATAACCCTGAATGACATGGAATCTGTGGATAGTGAATATTACAACTCTTTGAAATGGATCCTGGAGAA
TGACCCTACTGAGCTGGACCTCATGTTCAGCATAGACGAAGAAAACTTTGGACAGACATATCAAGTGGAT
TTGAAGCCCAATGGGTCAGAAATAATGGTCACAAATGAAAACAAAAGGGAATATATCGACTTAGTCATCC
AGTGGAGATTTGTGAACAGGGTCCAGAAGCAGATGAACGCCTTCTTGGAGGGATTCACAGAACTACTTCC
TATTGATTTGATTAAAATTTTTGACGAAAATGAGCTGGAGTTGCTCATGGCCGGCCTCGGTGATGTGGAT
GTGAATGACTGGAGACAGCATTCTATTTACAAGAACGGCTACAGCCCAAACCACCCCGTCATTCAGTGGT
TCTGGAAGGCTGTGCTACTCATGGACGCCGAAAAGCGTATCCGGTTACTGCAGTTTGTCACAGGGACATC
GCGAGTACCTATGAATGGATTTGCCGAACTTTATGGTTCCAATGGTCCTCAGCTATTTACAATAGAGCAA
TGGGGCAGTCCTGAGAAACTGCCCAGAGCTCACACATGCTTTAATCGCCTTGACTTACCTCCATATGAAA
CCTTTGAAGATTTACGAGAGAAACTTCTCATGGCCGTGGAAAATGCTCAAGGATTTGAAGGGGTGGATTA
AGCGGCCGCACTCGAGCACCACCACCACCACCACTGAGATCCGGCTGCTAACAAAGCCCGAAAGGAAGCT
GAGTTGGCTGCTGCCACCGCTGAGCAATAACTAGCATAACCCCTTGGGGCCTCTAAACGGGTCTTGAGGG
GTTTTTTGCTGAAAGGAGGAACTATATCCGGATTGGCGAATGGG
Features (pLannotate 1.2.2; 20 found; start..end, strand, type, name):
      1..429     +  rep_origin     f1 ori (sequence partly withheld): f1 bacteriophage origin of replication; arrow indicates direction of (+) strand synthesis
    482..539     +  promoter       AmpR promoter (fragment): bla
    548..1363    -  CDS            KanR: aminoglycoside phosphotransferase; aph(3')-Ia; confers resistance to kanamycin in bacteria or G418 (Geneticin®) in eukaryotes
   1485..2073    +  rep_origin     ori: high-copy-number ColE1/pMB1/pBR322/pUC origin of replication
   2259..2398    -  misc_feature   bom: basis of mobility region from pBR322
   2500..2691    -  CDS            rop: Rop protein, which maintains plasmids at low copy number; rop
   2708..3088    +  CDS            YPB1_ECOLX: Protein predicted: Swiss-Prot protein existence level 4. From Escherichia coli.
   3160..3451    -  CDS            TcR (fragment): tetracycline efflux protein; tet; confers resistance to tetracycline
   3466..3487    -  protein_bind   CAP binding site: CAP binding activates transcription in the presence of cAMP. E. coli catabolite activator protein
   3500..4582    -  CDS            lacI: lac repressor; lacI; The lac repressor binds to the lac operator to inhibit transcription in E. coli. This inhibition can be relieved by adding lactose or isopropyl-β-D-thiogalactopyranoside (IPTG).
   4583..4660    -  promoter       lacI promoter: lacI
   4668..4947    -  CDS            TcR (fragment): tetracycline efflux protein; tet; confers resistance to tetracycline
   4969..4987    +  promoter       T7 promoter: promoter for bacteriophage T7 RNA polymerase
   4988..5012    +  protein_bind   lac operator: The lac repressor binds to the lac operator to inhibit transcription in E. coli. This inhibition can be relieved by adding lactose or isopropyl-β-D-thiogalactopyranoside (IPTG). lac repressor encoded by lacI
   5027..5049    +  RBS            RBS: efficient ribosome binding site from bacteriophage T7 gene 10 (Olins and Rangwala, 1989)
   5062..5079    +  CDS            9xHis (fragment): 9xHis affinity tag
   5107..6558    +  CDS            NEDD4L (fragment): NED4L_HUMAN - Also known as KIAA0439, NEDL3. Experimental evidence at protein level: Swiss-Prot protein existence level 1. E3 ubiquitin-protein ligase which accepts ubiquitin from an E2 ubiquitin-conjugating enzyme in the form of a thioester and then directly transfers the ubiquitin to targeted substrates. Inhibits TGF- beta signaling by triggering SMAD2 and TGFBR1 ubiquitination and proteasome-dependent degradation. Promotes ubiquitination and internalization of various plasma membrane channels such as ENaC, SCN2A/Nav1.2, SCN3A/Nav1.3, SCN5A/Nav1.5, SCN9A/Nav1.7, SCN10A/Nav1.8, KCNA3/Kv1.3, K
   6577..6594    +  CDS            9xHis (fragment): 9xHis affinity tag
   6604..6653    +  CDS            SET1 (fragment): solubility-enhancement tag derived from T7 phage gene 10B
   6661..6708    +  terminator     T7 terminator: transcription terminator for bacteriophage T7 RNA polymerase
