[The description below was written by a language model from this plasmid's Addgene catalogue record and pLannotate feature annotations shown in this document.]
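Description:
pET28a(+)-NEDD4L_W3-W4-HECT_C874only is a 6.7 kb bacterial expression plasmid built on the pET28a(+) backbone for producing a His-tagged fragment of the human E3 ubiquitin ligase NEDD4L in E. coli. It replicates from a pBR322-type ColE1 origin accompanied by the bom region and the rop gene, which keeps copy number low, and it is selected with kanamycin through the aph(3')-Ia resistance gene. An f1 origin is also present. The short tetracycline-resistance and other fragments flagged in the annotation appear to be backbone remnants rather than functional markers.

Expression follows the standard pET arrangement: a T7 promoter followed by a lac operator and the T7 gene 10 ribosome binding site drives the open reading frame, a T7 terminator closes it, and the plasmid-borne lacI gene supplies repressor so that transcription is held off until IPTG induction in a host providing T7 RNA polymerase. The 1,452 bp insert encodes NEDD4L residues 492–975, removing residues 1–491 and leaving the third and fourth WW domains plus the catalytic HECT domain. It is preceded by a six-histidine tag and, according to the record, an HRV 3C protease site for tag removal. A vector-derived His-tag sequence also lies downstream of the insert, but the record does not say whether it is translated.

The record lists C702A, C776S, C853A and C874S substitutions made "for chemical biology". The listed C874S change sits awkwardly with the "C874only" name, which suggests C874 is the cysteine retained, and the record does not resolve this. The associated work concerns NEDD4L intramolecular regulation of auto-ubiquitination and ubiquitination of the Nav1.5 channel.
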