Addgene plasmid #187711: pET28a(+)-NEDD4L_W3-W4-HECT_C874only
Purpose: Express his-tagged NEDD4L W3-W4-HECT_C874only in bacterial cells
Depositing lab: Sandra Gabelli. Depositing organization: Johns Hopkins University and School of Medicine. Publication: NEDD4L intramolecular interactions regulate its auto and substrate Na(V)1.5 ubiquitination. Wright KM, Nathan S, Jiang H, Xia W, Kim H, Chakouri N, Nwafor JN, Fossier L, Srinivasan L, Chen Z, Boronina T, Post J, Paul S, Cole RN, Ben-Johny M, Cole PA, Gabelli SB. J Biol Chem. 2024 Mar;300(3):105715. doi: 10.1016/j.jbc.2024.105715. Epub 2024 Feb 2. PubMed 38309503.
Backbone
  Vector backbone: pET28a(+)
  Vector type: Bacterial Expression
Growth in bacteria
  Bacterial resistance: Kanamycin, 50 μg/mL
  Growth temperature: 37°C
  Growth strain: DH5alpha
  Copy number: Low Copy
Gene/Insert
  Gene/Insert name: NEDD4L residues 492-975 with mutations (alt name: Q96PU5)
  Species: H. sapiens (human)
  Insert size (bp): 1452
  Mutation: deletion of residues 1-491; mutations C702A, C776S, C853A, C874S for chemical biology
  Entrez Gene: NEDD4L (a.k.a. NEDD4-2, NEDD4.2, PVNH7, RSP5, hNEDD4-2)
  Tag / fusion protein: His-HRV 3C site (N terminal on insert)
  Cloning method: Restriction Enzyme; 5′ cloning site unknown (unknown if destroyed)
Terms and licenses: Academic/Nonprofit Terms; Industry Terms: Not Available to Industry
How to cite: pET28a(+)-NEDD4L_W3-W4-HECT_C874only was a gift from Sandra Gabelli (Addgene plasmid # 187711 ; http://n2t.net/addgene:187711 ; RRID:Addgene_187711)
